Addgene plasmid #140583: pmCherry-U6-CLIC3
Purpose: Expresses a gRNA and mCherry in mammalian cells
Depositing lab: Feng Zhang. Depositing organization: Broad Institute. Publication: Highly Parallel Profiling of Cas9 Variant Specificity. Schmid-Burgk JL, Gao L, Li D, Gardner Z, Strecker J, Lash B, Zhang F. Mol Cell. 2020 Mar 17. pii: S1097-2765(20)30143-X. doi: 10.1016/j.molcel.2020.02.023. PubMed 32187529.
Backbone
  Vector backbone: pmCherry-U6
  Vector type: CRISPR
Growth in bacteria
  Bacterial resistance: Ampicillin, 100 μg/mL
  Growth temperature: 37°C
  Growth strain: DH5alpha
  Copy number: Unknown
Gene/Insert
  Gene/Insert name: gRNA CLIC3
  gRNA/shRNA sequence: GACAGACACGCTGCAGATCG
  Species: Synthetic
Terms and licenses: Academic/Nonprofit Terms; Industry Terms: Not Available to Industry
How to cite: pmCherry-U6-CLIC3 was a gift from Feng Zhang (Addgene plasmid # 140583 ; http://n2t.net/addgene:140583 ; RRID:Addgene_140583)
