[The description below was written by a language model from this plasmid's Addgene catalogue record and pLannotate feature annotations shown in this document.]
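Description:
pmCherry-U6-CLIC3 is a 6.5 kb mammalian CRISPR guide-expression plasmid built on the pmCherry-U6 backbone, designed to deliver a single guide RNA together with a red fluorescent marker by transfection. It is propagated in E. coli through a high-copy ColE1/pUC-type origin and selected with ampicillin via the β-lactamase gene and its own promoter. An f1 origin is also present, along with small remnants of cloning-vector sequence (a lac promoter/operator region, a lacI fragment and a bom fragment) that have no evident role in the construct's function.

The guide cassette consists of the human U6 RNA polymerase III promoter followed by a short gap that accommodates the synthetic 20-nt spacer, named for CLIC3, and then the Streptococcus pyogenes Cas9 guide RNA scaffold. The plasmid encodes no Cas9, so the nuclease must be supplied separately. Downstream, a CMV enhancer/promoter drives mCherry, terminated by a bovine growth hormone polyadenylation signal. A T7 promoter lies upstream of the coding sequence, and a short fragment annotated as part of a 3xHA tag directly follows mCherry. mCherry fluorescence allows transfected cells to be identified or sorted. A separate SV40 early promoter drives a neomycin/kanamycin phosphotransferase gene with an SV40 poly(A) signal, which could in principle support G418 selection in mammalian cells, although the record does not mention this use.

According to the record, the plasmid expresses a gRNA and mCherry in mammalian cells, and it was deposited in connection with a study on parallel profiling of Cas9 variant specificity.
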