Features (pLannotate 1.2.2; 23 found; start..end, strand, type, name):
      1..105     -  promoter       AmpR promoter: bla
    164..216     -  misc_feature   bom (fragment): basis of mobility region from pBR322
    306..546     +  promoter       U6 promoter: RNA polymerase III promoter for human U6 snRNA
    575..650     +  misc_RNA       gRNA scaffold: guide RNA scaffold for the Streptococcus pyogenes CRISPR/Cas9 system
    731..1110    +  enhancer       CMV enhancer: human cytomegalovirus immediate early enhancer
   1111..1314    +  promoter       CMV promoter: human cytomegalovirus (CMV) immediate early promoter
   1310..1343    +  LTR            5' LTR (truncated) (fragment): truncated 5' long terminal repeat (LTR) from HIV-1
   1359..1377    +  promoter       T7 promoter: promoter for bacteriophage T7 RNA polymerase
   1425..2132    +  CDS            mCherry: mCherry is a basic (constitutively fluorescent) red fluorescent protein published in 2004, derived from Discosoma sp.. It is reported to be a very rapidly-maturing monomer with low acid sensitivity.
   2133..2161    +  CDS            3xHA (fragment): three tandem HA epitope tags
   2239..2463    +  polyA_signal   bGH poly(A) signal: bovine growth hormone polyadenylation signal
   2467..2488    +  promoter       SV40 promoter (fragment): SV40 enhancer and early promoter
   2509..2937    +  rep_origin     f1 ori (sequence partly withheld): f1 bacteriophage origin of replication; arrow indicates direction of (+) strand synthesis
   2951..3280    +  promoter       SV40 promoter: SV40 enhancer and early promoter
   3347..4138    +  CDS            neo: KKA2_KLEPN - Also known as kan, nptII. Experimental evidence at protein level: Swiss-Prot protein existence level 1. Resistance to kanamycin, neomycin, paromomycin, ribostamycin, butirosin and gentamicin B. From Klebsiella pneumoniae.
   4162..4320    +  CDS            ble (fragment): BLE_KLEPN - Experimental evidence at protein level: Swiss-Prot protein existence level 1. Binding protein with a strong affinity to the bleomycin family of antibiotics. Binds to CL990; an antimitotic-antibiotic compound. From Klebsiella pneumoniae.
   4315..4436    +  polyA_signal   SV40 poly(A) signal: SV40 polyadenylation signal
   4509..4525    -  protein_bind   lac operator: The lac repressor binds to the lac operator to inhibit transcription in E. coli. This inhibition can be relieved by adding lactose or isopropyl-β-D-thiogalactopyranoside (IPTG). lac repressor encoded by lacI
   4533..4563    -  promoter       lac promoter: promoter for the E. coli lac operon
   4578..4599    -  protein_bind   CAP binding site: CAP binding activates transcription in the presence of cAMP. E. coli catabolite activator protein
   4612..4704    -  CDS            lacI (fragment): lac repressor; lacI; The lac repressor binds to the lac operator to inhibit transcription in E. coli. This inhibition can be relieved by adding lactose or isopropyl-β-D-thiogalactopyranoside (IPTG).
   4887..5475    -  rep_origin     ori: high-copy-number ColE1/pMB1/pBR322/pUC origin of replication
   5646..6506    -  CDS            AmpR: β-lactamase; bla; confers resistance to ampicillin, carbenicillin, and related antibiotics
>Addgene plasmid #140583 | pmCherry-U6-CLIC3 | addgene full sequence | sequence record 296496 | Addgene NGS Result
ACTCTTCCTTTTTCAATATTATTGAAGCATTTATCAGGGTTATTGTCTCATGAGCGGATACATATTTGAA
TGTATTTAGAAAAATAAACAAATAGGGGTTCCGCGCACATTTCCCCGAAAAGTGCCACCTGACGTCGACG
GATCGGGAGATCTCCCGATCCCCTATGGTGCACTCTCAGTACAATCTGCTCTGATGCCGCATAGTTAAGC
CAGTATCTGCTCCCTGCTTGTGTGTTGGAGGTCGCTGAGTAGTGCGCGAGCAAAATTTAAGCTACAACAA
GGCAAGGCTTGACCGACTTAATTAAGAGGGCCTATTTCCCATGATTCCTTCATATTTGCATATACGATAC
AAGGCTGTTAGAGAGATAATTGGAATTAATTTGACTGTAAACACAAAGATATTAGTACAAAATACGTGAC
GTAGAAAGTAATAATTTCTTGGGTAGTTTGCAGTTTTAAAATTATGTTTTAAAATGGACTATCATATGCT
TACCGTAACTTGAAAGTATTTCGATTTCTTGGCTTTATATATCTTGTGGAAAGGACGAAACACCGACAGA
CACGCTGCAGATCGGTTTTAGAGCTAGAAATAGCAAGTTAAAATAAGGCTAGTCCGTTATCAACTTGAAA
AAGTGGCACCGAGTCGGTGCTTTTTTCAATTGCATGAAGAATCTGCTTAGGGTTAGGCGTTTTGCGCTGC
TTCGCGATGTACGGGCCAGATATACGCGTTGACATTGATTATTGACTAGTTATTAATAGTAATCAATTAC
GGGGTCATTAGTTCATAGCCCATATATGGAGTTCCGCGTTACATAACTTACGGTAAATGGCCCGCCTGGC
TGACCGCCCAACGACCCCCGCCCATTGACGTCAATAATGACGTATGTTCCCATAGTAACGCCAATAGGGA
CTTTCCATTGACGTCAATGGGTGGAGTATTTACGGTAAACTGCCCACTTGGCAGTACATCAAGTGTATCA
TATGCCAAGTACGCCCCCTATTGACGTCAATGACGGTAAATGGCCCGCCTGGCATTATGCCCAGTACATG
ACCTTATGGGACTTTCCTACTTGGCAGTACATCTACGTATTAGTCATCGCTATTACCATGGTGATGCGGT
TTTGGCAGTACATCAATGGGCGTGGATAGCGGTTTGACTCACGGGGATTTCCAAGTCTCCACCCCATTGA
CGTCAATGGGAGTTTGTTTTGGCACCAAAATCAACGGGACTTTCCAAAATGTCGTAACAACTCCGCCCCA
TTGACGCAAATGGGCGGTAGGCGTGTACGGTGGGAGGTCTATATAAGCAGAGCTCTCTGGCTAACTAGAG
AACCCACTGCTTACTGGCTTATCGAAATTAATACGACTCACTATAGGGAGACCCAAGCTGGCTAGCGTTT
AAACTTAAGCTTGCCGGTGCCACCATGGTGAGCAAGGGCGAGGAGGATAACATGGCCATCATCAAGGAGT
TCATGCGCTTCAAGGTGCACATGGAGGGCTCCGTGAACGGCCACGAGTTCGAGATCGAGGGCGAGGGCGA
GGGCCGCCCCTACGAGGGCACCCAGACCGCCAAGCTGAAGGTGACCAAGGGTGGCCCCCTGCCCTTCGCC
TGGGACATCCTGTCCCCTCAGTTCATGTACGGCTCCAAGGCCTACGTGAAGCACCCCGCCGACATCCCCG
ACTACTTGAAGCTGTCCTTCCCCGAGGGCTTCAAGTGGGAGCGCGTGATGAACTTCGAGGACGGCGGCGT
GGTGACCGTGACCCAGGACTCCTCCCTGCAGGACGGCGAGTTCATCTACAAGGTGAAGCTGCGCGGCACC
AACTTCCCCTCCGACGGCCCCGTAATGCAGAAGAAGACCATGGGCTGGGAGGCCTCCTCCGAGCGGATGT
ACCCCGAGGACGGCGCCCTGAAGGGCGAGATCAAGCAGAGGCTGAAGCTGAAGGACGGCGGCCACTACGA
CGCTGAGGTCAAGACCACCTACAAGGCCAAGAAGCCCGTGCAGCTGCCCGGCGCCTACAACGTCAACATC
AAGTTGGACATCACCTCCCACAACGAGGACTACACCATCGTGGAACAGTACGAACGCGCCGAGGGCCGCC
ACTCCACCGGCGGCATGGACGAGCTGTACAAGTACCCATACGATGTTCCAGATTACGCTTAAGAATTCTG
CAGATATCCAGCACAGTGGCGGCCGCTCGAGTCTAGAGGGCCCGTTTAAACCCGCTGATCAGCCTCGACT
GTGCCTTCTAGTTGCCAGCCATCTGTTGTTTGCCCCTCCCCCGTGCCTTCCTTGACCCTGGAAGGTGCCA
CTCCCACTGTCCTTTCCTAATAAAATGAGGAAATTGCATCGCATTGTCTGAGTAGGTGTCATTCTATTCT
GGGGGGTGGGGTGGGGCAGGACAGCAAGGGGGAGGATTGGGAAGACAATAGCAGGCATGCTGGGGATGCG
GTGGGCTCTATGGCTTCTGAGGCGGAAAGAACCAGCTGGGGCTCTAGGGGGTATCCCC
[124 nt withheld, positions 2509-2632]
C
[91 nt withheld, positions 2634-2724]
A
[49 nt withheld, positions 2726-2774]
CCTTTGACGTTGGAGTCCACGTTCTTT
[37 nt withheld, positions 2802-2838]
ACCCTATCTCGGTCTATTCTTTTGATTTATAAGGGATTTTGCCGATTTCGGCCTATTGGTTAAAAAATGA
GCTGATTTAACAAAAATTTAACGCGAATTAATTCTGTGGAATGTGTGTCAGTTAGGGTGTGGAAAGTCCC
CAGGCTCCCCAGCAGGCAGAAGTATGCAAAGCATGCATCTCAATTAGTCAGCAACCAGGTGTGGAAAGTC
CCCAGGCTCCCCAGCAGGCAGAAGTATGCAAAGCATGCATCTCAATTAGTCAGCAACCATAGTCCCGCCC
CTAACTCCGCCCATCCCGCCCCTAACTCCGCCCAGTTCCGCCCATTCTCCGCCCCATGGCTGACTAATTT
TTTTTATTTATGCAGAGGCCGAGGCCGCCTCTGCCTCTGAGCTATTCCAGAAGTAGTGAGGAGGCTTTTT
TGGAGGCCTAGGCTTTTGCAAAAAGCTCCCGGGAGCTTGTATATCCATTTTCGGATCTGATCAAGAGACA
GGATGAGGATCGTTTCGCATGATTGAACAAGATGGATTGCACGCAGGTTCTCCGGCCGCTTGGGTGGAGA
GGCTATTCGGCTATGACTGGGCACAACAGACAATCGGCTGCTCTGATGCCGCCGTGTTCCGGCTGTCAGC
GCAGGGGCGCCCGGTTCTTTTTGTCAAGACCGACCTGTCCGGTGCCCTGAATGAACTGCAGGACGAGGCA
GCGCGGCTATCGTGGCTGGCCACGACGGGCGTTCCTTGCGCAGCTGTGCTCGACGTTGTCACTGAAGCGG
GAAGGGACTGGCTGCTATTGGGCGAAGTGCCGGGGCAGGATCTCCTGTCATCTCACCTTGCTCCTGCCGA
GAAAGTATCCATCATGGCTGATGCAATGCGGCGGCTGCATACGCTTGATCCGGCTACCTGCCCATTCGAC
CACCAAGCGAAACATCGCATCGAGCGAGCACGTACTCGGATGGAAGCCGGTCTTGTCGATCAGGATGATC
TGGACGAAGAGCATCAGGGGCTCGCGCCAGCCGAACTGTTCGCCAGGCTCAAGGCGCGCATGCCCGACGG
CGAGGATCTCGTCGTGACCCATGGCGATGCCTGCTTGCCGAATATCATGGTGGAAAATGGCCGCTTTTCT
GGATTCATCGACTGTGGCCGGCTGGGTGTGGCGGACCGCTATCAGGACATAGCGTTGGCTACCCGTGATA
TTGCTGAAGAGCTTGGCGGCGAATGGGCTGACCGCTTCCTCGTGCTTTACGGTATCGCCGCTCCCGATTC
GCAGCGCATCGCCTTCTATCGCCTTCTTGACGAGTTCTTCTGAGCGGGACTCTGGGGTTCGAAATGACCG
ACCAAGCGACGCCCAACCTGCCATCACGAGATTTCGATTCCACCGCCGCCTTCTATGAAAGGTTGGGCTT
CGGAATCGTTTTCCGGGACGCCGGCTGGATGATCCTCCAGCGCGGGGATCTCATGCTGGAGTTCTTCGCC
CACCCCAACTTGTTTATTGCAGCTTATAATGGTTACAAATAAAGCAATAGCATCACAAATTTCACAAATA
AAGCATTTTTTTCACTGCATTCTAGTTGTGGTTTGTCCAAACTCATCAATGTATCTTATCATGTCTGTAT
ACCGTCGACCTCTAGCTAGAGCTTGGCGTAATCATGGTCATAGCTGTTTCCTGTGTGAAATTGTTATCCG
CTCACAATTCCACACAACATACGAGCCGGAAGCATAAAGTGTAAAGCCTGGGGTGCCTAATGAGTGAGCT
AACTCACATTAATTGCGTTGCGCTCACTGCCCGCTTTCCAGTCGGGAAACCTGTCGTGCCAGCTGCATTA
ATGAATCGGCCAACGCGCGGGGAGAGGCGGTTTGCGTATTGGGCGCTCTTCCGCTTCCTCGCTCACTGAC
TCGCTGCGCTCGGTCGTTCGGCTGCGGCGAGCGGTATCAGCTCACTCAAAGGCGGTAATACGGTTATCCA
CAGAATCAGGGGATAACGCAGGAAAGAACATGTGAGCAAAAGGCCAGCAAAAGGCCAGGAACCGTAAAAA
GGCCGCGTTGCTGGCGTTTTTCCATAGGCTCCGCCCCCCTGACGAGCATCACAAAAATCGACGCTCAAGT
CAGAGGTGGCGAAACCCGACAGGACTATAAAGATACCAGGCGTTTCCCCCTGGAAGCTCCCTCGTGCGCT
CTCCTGTTCCGACCCTGCCGCTTACCGGATACCTGTCCGCCTTTCTCCCTTCGGGAAGCGTGGCGCTTTC
TCATAGCTCACGCTGTAGGTATCTCAGTTCGGTGTAGGTCGTTCGCTCCAAGCTGGGCTGTGTGCACGAA
CCCCCCGTTCAGCCCGACCGCTGCGCCTTATCCGGTAACTATCGTCTTGAGTCCAACCCGGTAAGACACG
ACTTATCGCCACTGGCAGCAGCCACTGGTAACAGGATTAGCAGAGCGAGGTATGTAGGCGGTGCTACAGA
GTTCTTGAAGTGGTGGCCTAACTACGGCTACACTAGAAGAACAGTATTTGGTATCTGCGCTCTGCTGAAG
CCAGTTACCTTCGGAAAAAGAGTTGGTAGCTCTTGATCCGGCAAACAAACCACCGCTGGTAGCGGTGGTT
TTTTTGTTTGCAAGCAGCAGATTACGCGCAGAAAAAAAGGATCTCAAGAAGATCCTTTGATCTTTTCTAC
GGGGTCTGACGCTCAGTGGAACGAAAACTCACGTTAAGGGATTTTGGTCATGAGATTATCAAAAAGGATC
TTCACCTAGATCCTTTTAAATTAAAAATGAAGTTTTAAATCAATCTAAAGTATATATGAGTAAACTTGGT
CTGACAGTTACCAATGCTTAATCAGTGAGGCACCTATCTCAGCGATCTGTCTATTTCGTTCATCCATAGT
TGCCTGACTCCCCGTCGTGTAGATAACTACGATACGGGAGGGCTTACCATCTGGCCCCAGTGCTGCAATG
ATACCGCGAGACCCACGCTCACCGGCTCCAGATTTATCAGCAATAAACCAGCCAGCCGGAAGGGCCGAGC
GCAGAAGTGGTCCTGCAACTTTATCCGCCTCCATCCAGTCTATTAATTGTTGCCGGGAAGCTAGAGTAAG
TAGTTCGCCAGTTAATAGTTTGCGCAACGTTGTTGCCATTGCTACAGGCATCGTGGTGTCACGCTCGTCG
TTTGGTATGGCTTCATTCAGCTCCGGTTCCCAACGATCAAGGCGAGTTACATGATCCCCCATGTTGTGCA
AAAAAGCGGTTAGCTCCTTCGGTCCTCCGATCGTTGTCAGAAGTAAGTTGGCCGCAGTGTTATCACTCAT
GGTTATGGCAGCACTGCATAATTCTCTTACTGTCATGCCATCCGTAAGATGCTTTTCTGTGACTGGTGAG
TACTCAACCAAGTCATTCTGAGAATAGTGTATGCGGCGACCGAGTTGCTCTTGCCCGGCGTCAATACGGG
ATAATACCGCGCCACATAGCAGAACTTTAAAAGTGCTCATCATTGGAAAACGTTCTTCGGGGCGAAAACT
CTCAAGGATCTTACCGCTGTTGAGATCCAGTTCGATGTAACCCACTCGTGCACCCAACTGATCTTCAGCA
TCTTTTACTTTCACCAGCGTTTCTGGGTGAGCAAAAACAGGAAGGCAAAATGCCGCAAAAAAGGGAATAA
GGGCGACACGGAAATGTTGAATACTCAT
